>Addgene plasmid #184918 | pEasyG3_nat | addgene full sequence | sequence record 368408 | Addgene NGS Result
CGAAAAATCAATAATCAGACAACAAGATGTGCGAACTCGATATTTTACACGACTCTCTTTACCAATTCTG
CCCCGAATTACACTTAAAACGACTCAACAGCTTAACGTTGGCTTGCCACGCATTACTTGACTGTAAAACT
CTCACTCTTACCGAACTTGGCCGTAACCTGCCAACCAAAGCGAGAACAAAACATAACATCAAACGAATCG
ACCGATTGTTAGGTAATCGTCACCTGCAGGAAGGTTTAAACGCATTTAGGTGACACTATAGAAGTGTGTA
TCGCTCGAGGGATCCGAATTCGAAGTCTTGGTACGGAGGTCCAGATAGCCCAGTAGCTGACATTCATCCG
GGGTCAGCACCGTTTCTGCGGACTGGCTTTCTACGTGTTCCGCTTCCTTGTTTTAGAGCTAGAAATAGCA
AGTTAAAATAAGGCTAGTCCGTTATCAACTTGAAAAAGTGGCACCGAGTCGGTGGTGCTTTTTTTGTTTT
TTATGTCTCGAGAGCTCGTTTTCGACACTGGATGGCGGCGTTAGTATCGAATCGACAGCAGTATAGCGAC
CAGCATTCACATACGATTGACGCATGATATTACTTTCTGCGCACTTAACTTCGCATCTGGGCAGATGATG
TCGAGGCGAAAAAAAATATAAATCACGCTAACATTTGATTAAAATAGAACAACTACAATATAAAAAAACT
ATACAAATGACAAGTTCTTGAAAACAAGAATCTTTTTATTGTCAGTACTGATTAGGGGCAGGGCATGCTC
ATGTAGAGCGCCTGCTCGCCGTCCGAGGCGGTGCCGTCGTACAGGGCGGTGTCCAGGCCGCAGAGGGTGA
ACCCCATCCGCCGGTACGCGTGGATCGCCGGTGCGTTGACGTTGGTGACCTCCAGCCAGAGGTGCCCGGC
GCCCCGCTCGCGGGCGAACTCCGTCGCGAGCCCCATCAACGCGCGCCCGACCCCGTGCCCCCGGTGCTCC
GGGGCGACCTCGATGTCCTCGACGGTCAGCCGGCGGTTCCAGCCGGAGTACGAGACGACCACGAAGCCCG
CCAGGTCGCCGTCGTCCCCGTACGCGACGAACGTCCGGGAGTCCGGGTCGCCGTCCTCCCCGTCGTCCGA
TTCGTCGTCCGATTCGTCGTCGGGGAACACCTTGGTCAGGGGCGGGTCCACCGGCACCTCCCGCAGGGTG
AAGCCGTCCCCGGTGGCGGTGACGCGGAAGACGGTGTCGGTGGTGAAGGACCCATCCAGTGCCTCGATGG
CCTCGGCGTCCCCCGGGACACTGGTGCGGTACCGGTAAGCCGTGTCGTCAAGAGTGGTACCCATGGTTGT
TTATGTTCGGATGTGATGTGAGAACTGTATCCTAGCAAGATTTTAAAAGGAAGTATATGAAAGAAGAACC
TCAGTGGCAAATCCTAACCTTTTATATTTCTCTACAGGGGCGCGGCGTGGGGACAATTCAACGCGTCTGT
GAGGGGAGCGTTTCCCTGCTCGCAGGTCTGCAGCGAGGAGCCGTAATTTTTGCTTCGCGCCGTGCGGCCA
TCAAAATGTATGGATGCAAATGATTATACATGGGGATGTATGGGCTAAATGTACGGGCGACAGTCACATC
ATGCCCCTGAGCTGCGCACGTCAAGACTGTCAAGGAGGGTATTCTGGGCCTCCATGTCGCTGATTACCCT
GTTATCCCTACACTCTCAGTACAATCTGCTCTGATGCCGCATAGTTAAGCCAGCCGGGTAATTCTTTGAA
AAGATAATGTATGATTATGCTTTCACTCATATTTATACAGAAACTTGATGTTTTCTTTCGAGTATATACA
AGGTGATTACATGTACGTTTGAAGTACAACTCTAGATTTTGTAGTGCCCTCTTGGGCTAGCGGTAAAGGT
GCGCATTTTTTCACACCCTACAATGTTCTGTTCAAAAGATTTTGGTCAAACGCTGTAGAAGTGAAAGTTG
GTGCGCATGTTTCGGCGTTCGAAACTTCTCCGCAGTGAAAGATAAATGATCCCATTCCTGTAGACTTCTT
AATTAAGACGTCAGAATTCTCGAGGCGGCCGCATGTGAGTCTCCCTATAGTGAGTCGTATTAATTTCGCG
GGCGGAACCCCTATTTGTTTATTTTTCTAAATACATTCAAATATGTATCCGCTCATGAGTAGCACCAGGC
GTTTAAGGGCACCAATAACTGCCTTAAAAAAATTACGCCCCGCCCTGCCACTCATCGCAGTACTGTTGTA
ATTCATTAAGCATTCTGCCGACATGGAAGCCATCACAAACGGCATGATGAACCTGAATCGCCAGCGGCAT
CAGCACCTTGTCGCCTTGCGTATAATATTTGCCCATGGTGAAAACGGGGGCGAAGAAGTTGTCCATATTG
GCCACGTTTAAATCAAAACTGGTGAAACTCACCCAGGGATTGGCTGAGACAAAAAACATATTCTCAATAA
ACCCTTTAGGGAAATAGGCCAGGTTTTCACCGTAACACGCCACATCTTGCGAATATATGTGTAGAAACTG
CCGGAAATCGTCGTGGTATTCACTCCAGAGCGATGAAAACGTTTCAGTTTGCTCATGGAAAACGGTGTAA
CAAGGGTGAACACTATCCCATATCACCAGCTCACCGTCTTTCATTGCCATACGAAATTCCGGATGAGCAT
TCATCAGGCGGGCAAGAATGTGAATAAAGGCCGGATAAAACTTGTGCTTATTTTTCTTTACGGTCTTTAA
AAAGGCCGTAATATCCAGCTGAACGGTCTGGTTATAGGTACATTGAGCAACTGACTGAAATGCCTCAAAA
TGTTCTTTACGATGCCATTGGGATATATCAACGGTGGTATATCCAGTGATTTTTTTCTCCATTTTAGCTT
CCTTAGCTCCTGAAAATCTCGATAACTCAAAAAATACGCCCGGTAGTGATCTTATTTCATTATGGTGAAA
GTTGGAACCTCTTACGTGCCGATCAAAGTCTCATTTTCGCCAAAAGTTGTCATGACCAAAATCCCTTAAC
GTGAGTTTTCGTTCCACTGAGCGTCAGACCCCGTAGAAAAGATCAAAGGATCTTCTTGAGATCCTTTTTT
TCTGCGCGTAATCTGCTGCTTGCAAACAAAAAAACCACCGCTACCAGCGGTGGTTTGTTTGCCGGATCAA
GAGCTACCAACTCTTTTTCCGAAGGTAACTGGCTTCAGCAGAGCGCAGATACCAAATACTGTTCTTCTAG
TGTAGCCGTAGTTAGGCCACCACTTCAAGAACTCTGTAGCACCGCCTACATACCTCGCTCTGCTAATCCT
GTTACCAGTGGCTGCTGCCAGTGGCGATAAGTCGTGTCTTACCGGGTTGGACTCAAGACGATAGTTACCG
GATAAGGCGCAGCGGTCGGGCTGAACGGGGGGTTCGTGCACACAGCCCAGCTTGGAGCGAACGACCTACA
CCGAACTGAGATACCTACAGCGTGAGCTATGAGAAAGCGCCACGCTTCCCGAAGGGAGAAAGGCGGACAG
GTATCCGGTAAGCGGCAGGGTCGGAACAGGAGAGCGCACGAGGGAGCTTCCAGGGGGAAACGCCTGGTAT
CTTTATAGTCCTGTCGGGTTTCGCCACCTCTGACTTGAGCGTCGATTTTTGTGATGCTCGTCAGGGGGGC
GGAGCCTATGGAAAAACGCCAGCAATGCGGCCTTTTTACGGTTCCTGGCCTTTTGCTGGCCTTTTGCTCA
CATGTTCTTTCCTGCGTTATCCCCTGATTCTGTGGATAACCGTATTACCGCCTTTGAGTGAGCTGATACC
GCTCGCCGCAGCCGAACGACCGAGCGCAGCGAGTCAGTGAGCGAGGAAGC
Features (pLannotate 1.2.2; 14 found; start..end, strand, type, name):
    254..272     +  promoter       SP6 promoter: promoter for bacteriophage SP6 RNA polymerase
    319..399     -  CDS            tnpA (fragment): TN5P_ECOLX - Also known as tnp. Experimental evidence at protein level: Swiss-Prot protein existence level 1. Mediates transposition of transposon Tn5 by a 'cut and paste' mechanism. First, the monomeric transposase binds the 19 bp inverted DNA repeats flanking the transposon. Then, dimerization of the DNA- bound transposase creates a synaptic DNA complex. After nicking of the first DNA strand, excision of the transposon proceeds through a series of intermediates. The transposase then mediates the insertion of the transposon at a new site by strand transfer. The activity of the wild- type tran
    400..474     +  misc_RNA       gRNA scaffold: guide RNA scaffold for the Streptococcus pyogenes CRISPR/Cas9 system
    479..498     +  terminator     SUP4 terminator: transcription terminator for the S. cerevisiae SUP4 tRNA gene
    549..746     -  terminator     TEF terminator: Ashbya gossypii TEF terminator
    754..1318    -  CDS            NrsR (fragment): nourseothricin acetyltransferase; Streptomyces noursei nat1; confers resistance to nourseothricin
   1325..1668    -  promoter       TEF promoter: Ashbya gossypii TEF promoter
   1691..1733    -  misc_feature   bom (fragment): basis of mobility region from pBR322
   1743..2011    +  promoter       SNR52 promoter: promoter for the S. cerevisiae small nucleolar RNA gene SNR52
   2074..2092    -  promoter       T7 promoter: promoter for bacteriophage T7 RNA polymerase
   2102..2159    +  promoter       AmpR promoter (fragment): bla
   2206..2862    -  CDS            cat: CAT_ECOLX - Experimental evidence at protein level: Swiss-Prot protein existence level 1. This enzyme is an effector of chloramphenicol resistance in bacteria. From Escherichia coli. This protein is used as a marker in many commonly used cloning vectors, such as pACYC184.
   2863..2965    -  promoter       cat promoter: promoter of the E. coli cat gene encoding chloramphenicol acetyltransferase
   3066..3654    +  rep_origin     ori: high-copy-number ColE1/pMB1/pBR322/pUC origin of replication
