[The description below was written by a language model from this plasmid's Addgene catalogue record and pLannotate feature annotations shown in this document.]
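Description:
pEasyG3_nat is a small (about 3.8 kb) pUC19-derived plasmid that serves as a PCR template rather than as an expression vector in its own right. It belongs to the EasyGuide set for CRISPR/Cas9 work in Saccharomyces cerevisiae. In E. coli it is maintained at high copy from the ColE1/pUC origin and selected with chloramphenicol through a cat gene driven by its own promoter. Only a fragment of the AmpR promoter is annotated, with no bla coding sequence. No yeast replication origin or centromere is annotated, which fits the idea that the plasmid itself is not meant to be propagated in yeast.

The functional region contains the Streptococcus pyogenes gRNA scaffold followed by the SUP4 tRNA terminator. Next comes a natMX cassette in the opposite orientation, made up of the Ashbya gossypii TEF promoter, the nourseothricin acetyltransferase gene and the TEF terminator. After that comes the yeast SNR52 RNA polymerase III promoter. An amplicon spanning scaffold–terminator–natMX–SNR52 promoter therefore supplies the 3′ end of one gRNA unit, the yeast selection marker and the promoter for a second gRNA. The record does not describe where the spacers come from, but they would presumably be introduced on the PCR primers.

According to the record, this PCR product recombines in vivo with a PCR product from the companion plasmid pEasyG3_mic, so that two gRNAs are expressed in yeast under nourseothricin selection. SP6 and T7 promoters flank the region. Short annotated fragments of tnpA and bom are probably backbone remnants or annotation artefacts with no stated function.
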