Addgene plasmid #184918: pEasyG3_nat
Purpose: Template to generate via PCR two gRNAs for expression in S. cerevisiae. The PCR product from pEasyG3_nat recombines in vivo with a PCR product from pEasyG3_mic.
Depositing lab: Jeferson Gross. Depositing organization: Instituto de Pesquisa em Bioenergia (IPBEN), UNESP. Publication: EasyGuide Plasmids Support in Vivo Assembly of gRNAs for CRISPR/Cas9 Applications in Saccharomyces cerevisiae. Jacobus AP, Barreto JA, de Bem LS, Menegon YA, Fier I, Bueno JGR, Dos Santos LV, Gross J. ACS Synth Biol. 2022 Nov 18;11(11):3886-3891. doi: 10.1021/acssynbio.2c00348. Epub 2022 Oct 18. PubMed 36257021.
Backbone
  Vector backbone: pUC19
  Vector type: Bacterial Expression, CRISPR
  Selectable markers: natMX, nourseothricin resistance, yeast selection marker
Growth in bacteria
  Bacterial resistance: Chloramphenicol, 25 μg/mL
  Growth temperature: 37°C
  Growth strain: DH5alpha
  Copy number: High Copy
Gene/Insert
  Gene/Insert name: gRNA scaffold
  Species: Streptococcus pyogenes
Terms and licenses: Academic/Nonprofit Terms; Industry Terms: Not Available to Industry
How to cite: pEasyG3_nat was a gift from Jeferson Gross (Addgene plasmid # 184918 ; http://n2t.net/addgene:184918 ; RRID:Addgene_184918)
